Addgene plasmid #66326: GPR150-Tango
Purpose: Expression of G protein-coupled receptors for PRESTO-Tango: parallel receptorome expression and screening via transcriptional output, with transcriptional activation following arrestin translocation
Depositing lab: Bryan Roth. Depositing organization: University of North Carolina at Chapel Hill. Publication: PRESTO-Tango as an open-source resource for interrogation of the druggable human GPCRome. Kroeze WK, Sassano MF, Huang XP, Lansu K, McCorvy JD, Giguere PM, Sciaky N, Roth BL. Nat Struct Mol Biol. 2015 May;22(5):362-9. doi: 10.1038/nsmb.3014. Epub 2015 Apr 20. PubMed 25895059.
Backbone
  Vector backbone: empty Tango
  Backbone size w/o insert (bp): 6632
  Vector type: Mammalian Expression
  Selectable markers: Neomycin (select with G418)
Growth in bacteria
  Bacterial resistance: Ampicillin, 100 μg/mL
  Growth temperature: 37°C
  Growth strain: DH5alpha
  Copy number: High Copy
Gene/Insert
  Gene/Insert name: GPR150
  Species: H. sapiens (human)
  Insert size (bp): 1302
  Entrez Gene: GPR150 (a.k.a. PGR11)
  Promoter: CMV
  Tag / fusion protein: FLAG (N terminal on backbone)
  Cloning method: Restriction Enzyme; 5′ cloning site NotI (not destroyed); 3′ cloning site XhoI (unknown if destroyed)
  Sequencing primers: 5′ CMV-F; 3′ Tet-R
Terms and licenses: Academic/Nonprofit Terms; Industry Terms: Not Available to Industry
Depositor comments: Please note: Most of the PRESTO-Tango vectors do not contain the XhoI cut site downstream of the tTA sequence and instead carry an XbaI site. If you need to perform an XhoI digest we recommend sequencing with a forward primer at the C-terminus of tTA to determine which of the two sites is present. Suggested primer: 5-gagctccacttagacggcgagg-3. Original backbone was pcDNA3.1(+). These plasmids were generated as part of the Illuminating the Druggable Genome (IDG) program sponsored by the NIH Common Fund. The goal of this program is to identify, gather, and distribute information and resources for proteins that currently are not well-studied yet belong to commonly drug-targeted protein families: protein kinases, non-olfactory G-protein coupled receptors (GPCRs), and ion channels. The IDG program is designed to develop fundamental research tools for understudied proteins, elucidate their function, and disseminate the IDG-related resources and data to the greater scientific community.
How to cite: GPR150-Tango was a gift from Bryan Roth (Addgene plasmid # 66326 ; http://n2t.net/addgene:66326 ; RRID:Addgene_66326)
