[The description below was written by a language model from this plasmid's Addgene catalogue record.]
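Description:
GPR150-Tango is a mammalian expression plasmid from the PRESTO-Tango collection. It is built on the "empty Tango" backbone, which the record says derives from pcDNA3.1(+). It is propagated as a high-copy plasmid in E. coli under ampicillin selection, and it carries a neomycin resistance marker so that transfected mammalian cells can be selected with G418. The insert is the human GPR150 coding sequence (also known as PGR11; about 1.3 kb), placed under the CMV promoter for strong constitutive expression in mammalian cells. The backbone supplies an N-terminal FLAG tag, which allows the receptor to be detected. The gene was cloned by restriction enzymes, using NotI at the 5′ end. The depositor notes that the nominal 3′ XhoI site downstream of the tTA sequence is replaced by XbaI in most vectors of the series, so which site is present here is uncertain.

The construct is designed for the Tango assay, in which GPCR activation is read out as transcription following arrestin translocation. The comments place a tTA transcriptional activator downstream of the receptor. In the general Tango design, arrestin recruitment to the activated receptor leads to release of tTA, which then drives a reporter gene in the assay cell line. No feature table is provided, and the record does not itemise the other linker or cleavage elements of the fusion. GPR150 is an understudied receptor, and the plasmid was produced under the Illuminating the Druggable Genome program. Its intended use is parallel, G protein-independent screening of compounds for agonist activity across the human GPCRome.
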