>Addgene plasmid #66326 | GPR150-Tango | depositor partial sequence | sequence record 113265 | empty Tango
GACGGATCGGGAGATCTCCCGATCCCCTATGGTGCACTCTCAGTACAATCTGCTCTGATGCCGCATAGTT
AAGCCAGTATCTGCTCCCTGCTTGTGTGTTGGAGGTCGCTGAGTAGTGCGCGAGCAAAATTTAAGCTACA
ACAAGGCAAGGCTTGACCGACAATTGCATGAAGAATCTGCTTAGGGTTAGGCGTTTTGCGCTGCTTCGCG
ATGTACGGGCCAGATATACGCGTTGACATTGATTATTGACTAGTTATTAATAGTAATCAATTACGGGGTC
ATTAGTTCATAGCCCATATATGGAGTTCCGCGTTACATAACTTACGGTAAATGGCCCGCCTGGCTGACCG
CCCAACGACCCCCGCCCATTGACGTCAATAATGACGTATGTTCCCATAGTAACGCCAATAGGGACTTTCC
ATTGACGTCAATGGGTGGAGTATTTACGGTAAACTGCCCACTTGGCAGTACATCAAGTGTATCATATGCC
AAGTACGCCCCCTATTGACGTCAATGACGGTAAATGGCCCGCCTGGCATTATGCCCAGTACATGACCTTA
TGGGACTTTCCTACTTGGCAGTACATCTACGTATTAGTCATCGCTATTACCATGGTGATGCGGTTTTGGC
AGTACATCAATGGGCGTGGATAGCGGTTTGACTCACGGGGATTTCCAAGTCTCCACCCCATTGACGTCAA
TGGGAGTTTGTTTTGGCACCAAAATCAACGGGACTTTCCAAAATGTCGTAACAACTCCGCCCCATTGACG
CAAATGGGCGGTAGGCGTGTACGGTGGGAGGTCTATATAAGCAGAGCTCTCTGGCTAACTAGAGAACCCA
CTGCTTACTGGCTTATCGAAATTAATACGACTCACTATAGGGAGACCCAAGCTGGCTAGCGTTTAAACTT
AAGCTTGGTACCGAGCTCGGATCCACTAGTCCAGTGTGGTGGAATTCTGCAGATATCCAGCACAGTGGCG
GCCGCGCCACCATGAAGACGATCATCGCCCTGAGCTACATCTTCTGCCTGGTATTCGCCGACTACAAGGA
CGATGATGACGCCAGCATCGATACCGGTGGACGCACCCCACCCAGCCTGGGTCCCCAAGATGAGTCCTGC
ACCACCGCCAGCTCCTCCCTGGCCAAGGACACTTCATCGACCGGTGAGAACCTGTACTTCCAGCTAAGAT
TAGATAAAAGTAAAGTGATTAACAGCGCATTAGAGCTGCTTAATGAGGTCGGAATCGAAGGTTTAACAAC
CCGTAAACTCGCCCAGAAGCTAGGTGTAGAGCAGCCTACATTGTATTGGCATGTAAAAAATAAGCGGGCT
TTGCTCGACGCCTTAGCCATTGAGATGTTAGATAGGCACCATACTCACTTTTGCCCTTTAGAAGGGGAAA
GCTGGCAAGATTTTTTACGTAATAACGCTAAAAGTTTTAGATGTGCTTTACTAAGTCATCGCGATGGAGC
AAAAGTACATTTAGGTACACGGCCTACAGAAAAACAGTATGAAACTCTCGAAAATCAATTAGCCTTTTTA
TGCCAACAAGGTTTTTCACTAGAGAATGCATTATATGCACTCAGCGCTGTGGGGCATTTTACTTTAGGTT
GCGTATTGGAAGATCAAGAGCATCAAGTCGCTAAAGAAGAAAGGGAAACACCTACTACTGATAGTATGCC
GCCATTATTACGACAAGCTATCGAATTATTTGATCACCAAGGTGCAGAGCCAGCCTTCTTATTCGGCCTT
GAATTGATCATATGCGGATTAGAAAAACAACTTAAATGTGAAAGTGGGTCCGCGTACAGCCGCGCGCGTA
CGAAAAACAATTACGGGTCTACCATCGAGGGCCTGCTCGATCTCCCGGACGACGACGCCCCCGAAGAGGC
GGGGCTGGCGGCTCCGCGCCTGTCCTTTCTCCCCGCGGGACACACGCGCAGACTGTCGACGGCCCCCCCG
ACCGATGTCAGCCTGGGGGACGAGCTCCACTTAGACGGCGAGGACGTGGCGATGGCGCATGCCGACGCGC
TAGACGATTTCGATCTGGACATGTTGGGGGACGGGGATTCCCCGGGTCCGGGATTTACCCCCCACGACTC
CGCCCCCTACGGCGCTCTGGATATGGCCGACTTCGAGTTTGAGCAGATGTTTACCGATGCCCTTGGAATT
GACGAGTACGGTGGGTAGCTCGAGTCTAGAGGGCCCGTTTAAACCCGCTGATCAGCCTCGACTGTGCCTT
CTAGTTGCCAGCCATCTGTTGTTTGCCCCTCCCCCGTGCCTTCCTTGACCCTGGAAGGTGCCACTCCCAC
TGTCCTTTCCTAATAAAATGAGGAAATTGCATCGCATTGTCTGAGTAGGTGTCATTCTATTCTGGGGGGT
GGGGTGGGGCAGGACAGCAAGGGGGAGGATTGGGAAGACAATAGCAGGCATGCTGGGGATGCGGTGGGCT
CTATGGCTTCTGAGGCGGAAAGAACCAGCTGGGGCTCTAGGGGGTATCCCC
[124 nt withheld, positions 2502-2625]
C
[91 nt withheld, positions 2627-2717]
A
[49 nt withheld, positions 2719-2767]
CCTTTGACGTTGGAGTCCACGTTCTTT
[37 nt withheld, positions 2795-2831]
ACCCTATCTCGGTCTATTCTTTTGATTTATAAGGGATTTTGCCGATTTCGGCCTATTGGTTAAAAAATGA
GCTGATTTAACAAAAATTTAACGCGAATTAATTCTGTGGAATGTGTGTCAGTTAGGGTGTGGAAAGTCCC
CAGGCTCCCCAGCAGGCAGAAGTATGCAAAGCATGCATCTCAATTAGTCAGCAACCAGGTGTGGAAAGTC
CCCAGGCTCCCCAGCAGGCAGAAGTATGCAAAGCATGCATCTCAATTAGTCAGCAACCATAGTCCCGCCC
CTAACTCCGCCCATCCCGCCCCTAACTCCGCCCAGTTCCGCCCATTCTCCGCCCCATGGCTGACTAATTT
TTTTTATTTATGCAGAGGCCGAGGCCGCCTCTGCCTCTGAGCTATTCCAGAAGTAGTGAGGAGGCTTTTT
TGGAGGCCTAGGCTTTTGCAAAAAGCTCCCGGGAGCTTGTATATCCATTTTCGGATCTGATCAAGAGACA
GGATGAGGATCGTTTCGCATGATTGAACAAGATGGATTGCACGCAGGTTCTCCGGCCGCTTGGGTGGAGA
GGCTATTCGGCTATGACTGGGCACAACAGACAATCGGCTGCTCTGATGCCGCCGTGTTCCGGCTGTCAGC
GCAGGGGCGCCCGGTTCTTTTTGTCAAGACCGACCTGTCCGGTGCCCTGAATGAACTGCAGGACGAGGCA
GCGCGGCTATCGTGGCTGGCCACGACGGGCGTTCCTTGCGCAGCTGTGCTCGACGTTGTCACTGAAGCGG
GAAGGGACTGGCTGCTATTGGGCGAAGTGCCGGGGCAGGATCTCCTGTCATCTCACCTTGCTCCTGCCGA
GAAAGTATCCATCATGGCTGATGCAATGCGGCGGCTGCATACGCTTGATCCGGCTACCTGCCCATTCGAC
CACCAAGCGAAACATCGCATCGAGCGAGCACGTACTCGGATGGAAGCCGGTCTTGTCGATCAGGATGATC
TGGACGAAGAGCATCAGGGGCTCGCGCCAGCCGAACTGTTCGCCAGGCTCAAGGCGCGCATGCCCGACGG
CGAGGATCTCGTCGTGACCCATGGCGATGCCTGCTTGCCGAATATCATGGTGGAAAATGGCCGCTTTTCT
GGATTCATCGACTGTGGCCGGCTGGGTGTGGCGGACCGCTATCAGGACATAGCGTTGGCTACCCGTGATA
TTGCTGAAGAGCTTGGCGGCGAATGGGCTGACCGCTTCCTCGTGCTTTACGGTATCGCCGCTCCCGATTC
GCAGCGCATCGCCTTCTATCGCCTTCTTGACGAGTTCTTCTGAGCGGGACTCTGGGGTTCGAAATGACCG
ACCAAGCGACGCCCAACCTGCCATCACGAGATTTCGATTCCACCGCCGCCTTCTATGAAAGGTTGGGCTT
CGGAATCGTTTTCCGGGACGCCGGCTGGATGATCCTCCAGCGCGGGGATCTCATGCTGGAGTTCTTCGCC
CACCCCAACTTGTTTATTGCAGCTTATAATGGTTACAAATAAAGCAATAGCATCACAAATTTCACAAATA
AAGCATTTTTTTCACTGCATTCTAGTTGTGGTTTGTCCAAACTCATCAATGTATCTTATCATGTCTGTAT
ACCGTCGACCTCTAGCTAGAGCTTGGCGTAATCATGGTCATAGCTGTTTCCTGTGTGAAATTGTTATCCG
CTCACAATTCCACACAACATACGAGCCGGAAGCATAAAGTGTAAAGCCTGGGGTGCCTAATGAGTGAGCT
AACTCACATTAATTGCGTTGCGCTCACTGCCCGCTTTCCAGTCGGGAAACCTGTCGTGCCAGCTGCATTA
ATGAATCGGCCAACGCGCGGGGAGAGGCGGTTTGCGTATTGGGCGCTCTTCCGCTTCCTCGCTCACTGAC
TCGCTGCGCTCGGTCGTTCGGCTGCGGCGAGCGGTATCAGCTCACTCAAAGGCGGTAATACGGTTATCCA
CAGAATCAGGGGATAACGCAGGAAAGAACATGTGAGCAAAAGGCCAGCAAAAGGCCAGGAACCGTAAAAA
GGCCGCGTTGCTGGCGTTTTTCCATAGGCTCCGCCCCCCTGACGAGCATCACAAAAATCGACGCTCAAGT
CAGAGGTGGCGAAACCCGACAGGACTATAAAGATACCAGGCGTTTCCCCCTGGAAGCTCCCTCGTGCGCT
CTCCTGTTCCGACCCTGCCGCTTACCGGATACCTGTCCGCCTTTCTCCCTTCGGGAAGCGTGGCGCTTTC
TCATAGCTCACGCTGTAGGTATCTCAGTTCGGTGTAGGTCGTTCGCTCCAAGCTGGGCTGTGTGCACGAA
CCCCCCGTTCAGCCCGACCGCTGCGCCTTATCCGGTAACTATCGTCTTGAGTCCAACCCGGTAAGACACG
ACTTATCGCCACTGGCAGCAGCCACTGGTAACAGGATTAGCAGAGCGAGGTATGTAGGCGGTGCTACAGA
GTTCTTGAAGTGGTGGCCTAACTACGGCTACACTAGAAGAACAGTATTTGGTATCTGCGCTCTGCTGAAG
CCAGTTACCTTCGGAAAAAGAGTTGGTAGCTCTTGATCCGGCAAACAAACCACCGCTGGTAGCGGTTTTT
TTGTTTGCAAGCAGCAGATTACGCGCAGAAAAAAAGGATCTCAAGAAGATCCTTTGATCTTTTCTACGGG
GTCTGACGCTCAGTGGAACGAAAACTCACGTTAAGGGATTTTGGTCATGAGATTATCAAAAAGGATCTTC
ACCTAGATCCTTTTAAATTAAAAATGAAGTTTTAAATCAATCTAAAGTATATATGAGTAAACTTGGTCTG
ACAGTTACCAATGCTTAATCAGTGAGGCACCTATCTCAGCGATCTGTCTATTTCGTTCATCCATAGTTGC
CTGACTCCCCGTCGTGTAGATAACTACGATACGGGAGGGCTTACCATCTGGCCCCAGTGCTGCAATGATA
CCGCGAGACCCACGCTCACCGGCTCCAGATTTATCAGCAATAAACCAGCCAGCCGGAAGGGCCGAGCGCA
GAAGTGGTCCTGCAACTTTATCCGCCTCCATCCAGTCTATTAATTGTTGCCGGGAAGCTAGAGTAAGTAG
TTCGCCAGTTAATAGTTTGCGCAACGTTGTTGCCATTGCTACAGGCATCGTGGTGTCACGCTCGTCGTTT
GGTATGGCTTCATTCAGCTCCGGTTCCCAACGATCAAGGCGAGTTACATGATCCCCCATGTTGTGCAAAA
AAGCGGTTAGCTCCTTCGGTCCTCCGATCGTTGTCAGAAGTAAGTTGGCCGCAGTGTTATCACTCATGGT
TATGGCAGCACTGCATAATTCTCTTACTGTCATGCCATCCGTAAGATGCTTTTCTGTGACTGGTGAGTAC
TCAACCAAGTCATTCTGAGAATAGTGTATGCGGCGACCGAGTTGCTCTTGCCCGGCGTCAATACGGGATA
ATACCGCGCCACATAGCAGAACTTTAAAAGTGCTCATCATTGGAAAACGTTCTTCGGGGCGAAAACTCTC
AAGGATCTTACCGCTGTTGAGATCCAGTTCGATGTAACCCACTCGTGCACCCAACTGATCTTCAGCATCT
TTTACTTTCACCAGCGTTTCTGGGTGAGCAAAAACAGGAAGGCAAAATGCCGCAAAAAAGGGAATAAGGG
CGACACGGAAATGTTGAATACTCATACTCTTCCTTTTTCAATATTATTGAAGCATTTATCAGGGTTATTG
TCTCATGAGCGGATACATATTTGAATGTATTTAGAAAAATAAACAAATAGGGGTTCCGCGCACATTTCCC
CGAAAAGTGCCACCTGACGTC
