>Addgene plasmid #66326 | GPR150-Tango | depositor partial sequence | sequence record 113266 | GPR150
ATGGAGGATCTTTTCTCTCCGTCCATTCTTCCTCCTGCACCCAATATATCCGTCCCTATTCTGTTGGGTT
GGGGTTTGAACCTGACACTGGGGCAGGGAGCTCCTGCGAGTGGACCCCCCAGTCGCAGAGTCAGACTGGT
TTTCCTCGGCGTGATCCTGGTGGTAGCGGTAGCCGGCAATACTACTGTTTTGTGCCGACTTTGTGGCGGC
GGAGGCCCGTGGGCTGGGCCTAAACGCCGGAAAATGGACTTCCTTCTGGTGCAGTTGGCTTTGGCCGATC
TGTACGCCTGCGGGGGTACCGCCCTGAGTCAGTTGGCCTGGGAACTGCTGGGCGAACCACGGGCCGCCAC
TGGGGATTTGGCCTGCCGGTTCCTTCAGTTGCTCCAAGCCTCTGGCAGAGGGGCCTCCGCCCACCTGGTG
GTTTTGATAGCGCTCGAACGGCGCCGGGCCGTGCGGCTGCCTCACGGAAGACCACTTCCCGCCAGAGCGC
TGGCTGCGCTCGGCTGGTTGCTCGCTCTGTTGTTGGCCCTGCCCCCTGCCTTTGTGGTGCGCGGAGACTC
CCCTAGCCCATTGCCGCCCCCTCCACCACCAACTAGCCTGCAACCTGGTGCACCCCCTGCGGCTAGGGCT
TGGCCAGGCGAGAGACGGTGTCACGGCATCTTTGCCCCTCTGCCCAGATGGCATCTTCAGGTGTACGCAT
TTTATGAGGCAGTGGCCGGCTTCGTGGCCCCAGTCACAGTGCTGGGCGTCGCCTGCGGCCATCTCCTCAG
TGTCTGGTGGCGCCACCGGCCTCAGGCCCCGGCGGCAGCCGCTCCCTGGTCCGCTAGCCCCGGCAGGGCA
CCCGCCCCTTCTGCGCTGCCCCGGGCCAAGGTCCAGAGCCTCAAGATGAGCTTGCTGCTGGCCCTTCTTT
TTGTCGGGTGTGAGCTTCCCTACTTCGCTGCTAGACTGGCCGCCGCCTGGTCAAGCGGGCCTGCTGGAGA
CTGGGAAGGCGAAGGCTTGAGCGCTGCGCTTAGAGTCGTCGCCATGGCAAACTCAGCTCTGAACCCATTT
GTGTACCTGTTCTTCCAGGCAGGAGATTGTAGGCTTAGGAGGCAGCTGCGCAAGAGACTCGGAAGCTTGT
GTTGTGCACCACAAGGTGGTGCCGAAGACGAGGAGGGCCCAAGAGGGCACCAGGCACTCTACCGCCAAAG
GTGGCCGCACCCGCACTATCATCATGCACGGAGAGAACCCCTGGACGAGGGCGGTCTGAGGCCTCCACCA
CCAAGGCCCAGGCCACTGCCATGTTCCTGTGAGTCAGCTTTC
