>Addgene plasmid #66326 | GPR150-Tango | addgene partial sequence | sequence record 119935 | CMV-F 5'-CGCAAATGGGCGGTAGGCGTG-3'
GCTCTCTGCTAACTAGAGAACCCACTGCTTACTGGCTTATCGAAATTAATACGACTCACTATAGGGAGAC
CCAAGCTGGCTAGCGTTTAAACTTAAGCTTGGTACCGAGCTCGGATCCACTAGTCCAGTGTGGTGGAATT
CTGCAGATATCCAGCACAGTGGCGGCCGCGCCACCATGAAGACGATCATCGCCCTGAGCTACATCTTCTG
CCTGGTATTCGCCGACTACAAGGACGATGATGACGCCAGCATCGATATGGAGGATCTTTTCTCTCCGTCC
ATTCTTCCTCCTGCACCCAATATATCCGTCCCTATTCTGTTGGGTTGGGGTTTGAACCTGACACTGGGGC
AGGGAGCTCCTGCGAGTGGACCCCCCAGTCGCAGAGTCAGACTGGTTTTCCTCGGCGTGATCCTGGTGGT
AGCGGTAGCCGGCAATACTACTGTTTTGTGCCGACTTTGTGGCGGCGGAGGCCCGTGGGCTGGGCCTAAA
CGCCGGAAAATGGACTTCCTTCTGGTGCAGTTGGCTTTGGCCGATCTGTACGCCTGCGGGGGTACCGCCC
TGAGTCAGTTGGCCTGGGAACTGCTGGGCGAACCACGGGCCGCCACTGGGGATTTGGCCTGCCGGTTCCT
TCAGTTGCTCCAAGCCTCTGGCAGAGGGGCCTCCGCCCACCTGGTGGTTTTGATAGCGCTCGAACGGCGC
CGGGCCGTGCGGCTGCCTCACGGAAGACCACTTCCCGCCAGAGCGCTGGCTGCGCTCGGCTGGTTGCTCG
CTCTGTTGTTGGCCCTGCCCCCTGCCTTTGTGGTGCGCGGAGACTCCCCTAGCCCATTGCCGCCCCCTCC
ACCACCAACTAGCCTGCAACCTGGTGCACCCCCTGCGGCTAGGGCTTGGCCAGGCGAGAGACGGTGTCAC
GGCATCTTTGCCCCTCTGCCCAGATGGCATC
