>Addgene plasmid #66326 | GPR150-Tango | addgene partial sequence | sequence record 119936 | Tet-R 5'-GGCGAGTTTACGGGTTGTTA-3'
GCTCTAATGCGCTGTTAATCACTTTACTTTTATCTAATCTTAGCTGGAAGTACAGGTTCTCACCGGTCGA
TGAAGTGTCCTTGGCCAGGGAGGAGCTGGCGGTGGTGCAGGACTCATCTTGGGGACCCAGGCTGGGTGGG
GTGCGTCCACCGGTATCGATGAAAGCTGACTCACAGGAACATGGCAGTGGCCTGGGCCTTGGTGGTGGAG
GCCTCAGACCGCCCTCGTCCAGGGGTTCTCTCCGTGCATGATGATAGTGCGGGTGCGGCCACCTTTGGCG
GTAGAGTGCCTGGTGCCCTCTTGGGCCCTCCTCGTCTTCGGCACCACCTTGTGGTGCACAACACAAGCTT
CCGAGTCTCTTGCGCAGCTGCCTCCTAAGCCTACAATCTCCTGCCTGGAAGAACAGGTACACAAATGGGT
TCAGAGCTGAGTTTGCCATGGCGACGACTCTAAGCGCAGCGCTCAAGCCTTCGCCTTCCCAGTCTCCAGC
AGGCCCGCTTGACCAGGCGGCGGCCAGTCTAGCAGCGAAGTAGGGAAGCTCACACCCGACAAAAAGAAGG
GCCAGCAGCAAGCTCATCTTGAGGCTCTGGACCTTGGCCCGGGGCAGCGCAGAAGGGGCGGGTGCCCTGC
CGGGGCTAGCGGACCAGGGAGCGGCTGCCGCCGGGGCCTGAGGCCGGTGGCGCCACCAGACACTGAGGAG
ATGGCCGCAGGCGACGCCCAGCACTGTGACTGGGGCCACGAAGCCGGCCACTGCCTCATAAAATGCGTAC
ACCTGAAGATGCCATCTGGGCAGAGGGGCAAAGATGCCGTGACACCGTCTCTCGCCTGGCCAAGCCCTAG
CCGCAGGGGGTGCACCAGGTTGCAGGCTAGTTGGTGGTGGAGGGGGCGGCAATGGGCTAGGGGAGTCTCC
GCGCACCACAAAGGCAGGGGGCAGGGCCAACAACAGAGCGAGCAACCAGCCGAGCGCAGCCAGCGCTCTG
GCGGAA
